>Addgene plasmid #167199 | pLenti-3xFLAG-Puro PAK5 K478R/479R S364L | addgene full sequence | sequence record 333920 | Addgene NGS Result
GAACGGGGGGTTCGTGCACACAGCCCAGCTTGGAGCGAACGACCTACACCGAACTGAGATACCTACAGCG
TGAGCTATGAGAAAGCGCCACGCTTCCCGAAGGGAGAAAGGCGGACAGGTATCCGGTAAGCGGCAGGGTC
GGAACAGGAGAGCGCACGAGGGAGCTTCCAGGGGGAAACGCCTGGTATCTTTATAGTCCTGTCGGGTTTC
GCCACCTCTGACTTGAGCGTCGATTTTTGTGATGCTCGTCAGGGGGGCGGAGCCTATGGAAAAACGCCAG
CAACGCGGCCTTTTTACGGTTCCTGGCCTTTTGCTGGCCTTTTGCTCACATGTCATATGTAGAGAGGTAC
CTCGAGCGGCCCAAGCTTAAAAAAACGAGACCTCCCTATCAGTGATAGAGATTGACATCCCTATCAGTGA
TAGAGATACTGAGCACGGATCTGAAAGAGGAGAAAGGATCTATGGCGAGTAGCGAAGACGTTATCAAAGA
GTTCATGCGTTTCAAAGTTCGTATGGAAGGTTCCGTTAACGGTCACGAGTTCGAAATCGAAGGTGAAGGT
GAAGGTCGTCCGTACGAAGGTACCCAGACCGCTAAACTGAAAGTTACCAAAGGTGGTCCGCTGCCGTTCG
CTTGGGACATCCTGTCCCCGCAGTTCCAGTACGGTTCCAAAGCTTACGTTAAACACCCGGCTGACATCCC
GGACTACCTGAAACTGTCCTTCCCGGAAGGTTTCAAATGGGAACGTGTTATGAACTTCGAAGACGGTGGT
GTTGTTACCGTTACCCAGGACTCCTCCCTGCAAGACGGTGAGTTCATCTACAAAGTTAAACTGCGTGGTA
CCAACTTCCCGTCCGACGGTCCGGTTATGCAGAAAAAAACCATGGGTTGGGAAGCTTCCACCGAACGTAT
GTACCCGGAAGACGGTGCTCTGAAAGGTGAAATCAAAATGCGTCTGAAACTGAAAGACGGTGGTCACTAC
GACGCTGAAGTTAAAACCACCTACATGGCTAAAAAACCGGTTCAGCTGCCGGGTGCTTACAAAACCGACA
TCAAACTGGACATCACCTCCCACAACGAAGACTACACCATCGTTGAACAGTACGAACGTGCTGAAGGTCG
TCACTCCACCGGTGCTTAATGGCACTCCTCAGCCAAGTCAAAAGCCTCCGACCGGAGGCTTTTGACTACG
GTCTCGGGTGTTTCGTCCTTTCCACAAGATATATAAAGCCAAGAAATCGAAATACTTTCAAGTTACGGTA
AGCATATGATAGTCCATTTTAAAACATAATTTTAAAACTGCAAACTACCCAAGAAATTATTACTTTCTAC
GTCACGTATTTTGTACTAATATCTTTGTGTTTACAGTCAAATTAATTCTAATTATCTCTCTAACAGCCTT
GTATCGTATATGCAAATATGAAGGAATCATGGGAAATAGGCCCTCTTCCTGCCCGACCTTGGTACCGGAT
CCAGTCGACTGAATTGGTTCCTTTAAAGCCTGCTTTTTTGTACAGCTAGCGACGTCAGGTGGCACTTTTC
GGGGAAATGTGCGCGGAACCCCTATTTGTTTATTTTTCTAAATACATTCAAATATGTATCCGCTCATGAG
ACAATAACCCTGATAAATGCTTCAATAATATTGAAAAAGGAAGAGTATGAGTATTCAACATTTCCGTGTC
GCCCTTATTCCCTTTTTTGCGGCATTTTGCCTTCCTGTTTTTGCTCACCCAGAAACGCTGGTGAAAGTAA
AAGATGCTGAAGATCAGTTGGGTGCACGAGTGGGTTACATCGAACTGGATCTCAACAGCGGTAAGATCCT
TGAGAGTTTTCGCCCCGAAGAACGTTTTCCAATGATGAGCACTTTTAAAGTTCTGCTATGTGGCGCGGTA
TTATCCCGTATTGACGCCGGGCAAGAGCAACTCGGTCGCCGCATACACTATTCTCAGAATGACTTGGTTG
AGTACTCACCAGTCACAGAAAAGCATCTTACGGATGGCATGACAGTAAGAGAATTATGCAGTGCTGCCAT
AACCATGAGTGATAACACTGCGGCCAACTTACTTCTGACAACGATCGGAGGACCGAAGGAGCTAACCGCT
TTTTTGCACAACATGGGGGATCATGTAACTCGCCTTGATCGTTGGGAACCGGAGCTGAATGAAGCCATAC
CAAACGACGAGCGTGACACCACGATGCCTGTAGCAATGGCAACAACGTTGCGCAAACTATTAACTGGCGA
ACTACTTACTCTAGCTTCCCGGCAACAATTAATAGACTGGATGGAGGCGGATAAAGTTGCAGGACCACTT
CTGCGCTCGGCCCTTCCGGCTGGCTGGTTTATTGCTGATAAATCTGGAGCCGGTGAGCGTGGATCTCGCG
GTATCATTGCAGCACTGGGGCCAGATGGTAAGCCCTCCCGTATCGTAGTTATCTACACGACGGGGAGTCA
GGCAACTATGGATGAACGAAATAGACAGATCGCTGAGATAGGTGCCTCACTGATTAAGCATTGGTAACTG
TCAGACCAAGTTTACTCATATATACTTTAGATTGATTTAAAACTTCATTTTTAATTTAAAAGGATCTAGG
TGAAGATCCTTTTTGATAATCTCATGACCAAAATCCCTTAACGTGAGTTTTCGTTCCACTGAGCGTCAGA
CCCCGTAGAAAAGATCAAAGGATCTTCTTGAGATCCTTTTTTTCTGCGCGTAATCTGCTGCTTGCAAACA
AAAAAACCACCGCTACCAGCGGTGGTTTGTTTGCCGGATCAAGAGCTACCAACTCTTTTTCCGAAGGTAA
CTGGCTTCAGCAGAGCGCAGATACCAAATACTGTTCTTCTAGTGTAGCCGTAGTTAGGCCACCACTTCAA
GAACTCTGTAGCACCGCCTACATACCTCGCTCTGCTAATCCTGTTACCAGTGGCTGCTGCCAGTGGCGAT
AAGTCGTGTCTTACCGGGTTGGACTCAAGACGATAGTTACCGGATAAGGCGCAGCGGTCGGGCT
Features (pLannotate 1.2.2; 8 found; start..end, strand, type, name):
    383..436     +  promoter       PLtetO-1 promoter (fragment): modified phage lambda PL promoter with tet operator sites (Lutz and Bujard, 1997)
    462..1139    +  CDS            mRFP1: monomeric derivative of DsRed (Campbell et al., 2002)
   1156..1187    +  terminator     tonB terminator: bidirectional E. coli tonB-P14 transcription terminator
   1205..1445    -  promoter       U6 promoter: RNA polymerase III promoter for human U6 snRNA
   1497..1514    -  protein_bind   attB1 (fragment): mutant version of attB; recombination site for the Gateway® BP reaction BP Clonase™
   1552..1656    +  promoter       AmpR promoter: bla
   1657..2517    +  CDS            AmpR: β-lactamase; bla; confers resistance to ampicillin, carbenicillin, and related antibiotics
   2688..272     +  rep_origin     ori (across the origin): high-copy-number ColE1/pMB1/pBR322/pUC origin of replication
