>Addgene plasmid #167199 | pLenti-3xFLAG-Puro PAK5 K478R/479R S364L | addgene full sequence | sequence record 344530 | Addgene NGS Result
ATCTACCACACACAAGGCTACTTCCCTGATTAGCAGAACTACACACCAGGGCCAGGGGTCAGATATCCAC
TGACCTTTGGATGGTGCTACAAGCTAGTACCAGTTGAGCCAGATAAGGTAGAAGAGGCCAATAAAGGAGA
GAACACCAGCTTGTTACACCCTGTGAGCCTGCATGGGATGGATGACCCGGAGAGAGAAGTGTTAGAGTGG
AGGTTTGACAGCCGCCTAGCATTTCATCACGTGGCCCGAGAGCTGCATCCGGAGTACTTCAAGAACTGCT
GATATCGAGCTTGCTACAAGGGACTTTCCGCTGGGGACTTTCCAGGGAGGCGTGGCCTGGGCGGGACTGG
GGAGTGGCGAGCCCTCAGATCCTGCATATAAGCAGCTGCTTTTTGCCTGTACTGGGTCTCTCTGGTTAGA
CCAGATCTGAGCCTGGGAGCTCTCTGGCTAACTAGGGAACCCACTGCTTAAGCCTCAATAAAGCTTGCCT
TGAGTGCTTCAAGTAGTGTGTGCCCGTCTGTTGTGTGACTCTGGTAACTAGAGATCCCTCAGACCCTTTT
AGTCAGTGTGGAAAATCTCTAGCAGTGGCGCCCGAACAGGGACTTGAAAGCGAAAGGGAAACCAGAGGAG
CTCTCTCGACGCAGGACTCGGCTTGCTGAAGCGCGCACGGCAAGAGGCGAGGGGCGGCGACTGGTGAGTA
CGCCAAAAATTTTGACTAGCGGAGGCTAGAAGGAGAGAGATGGGTGCGAGAGCGTCAGTATTAAGCGGGG
GAGAATTAGATCGCGATGGGAAAAAATTCGGTTAAGGCCAGGGGGAAAGAAAAAATATAAATTAAAACAT
ATAGTATGGGCAAGCAGGGAGCTAGAACGATTCGCAGTTAATCCTGGCCTGTTAGAAACATCAGAAGGCT
GTAGACAAATACTGGGACAGCTACAACCATCCCTTCAGACAGGATCAGAAGAACTTAGATCATTATATAA
TACAGTAGCAACCCTCTATTGTGTGCATCAAAGGATAGAGATAAAAGACACCAAGGAAGCTTTAGACAAG
ATAGAGGAAGAGCAAAACAAAAGTAAGACCACCGCACAGCAAGCGGCCGGCCGCTGATCTTCAGACCTGG
AGGAGGAGATATGAGGGACAATTGGAGAAGTGAATTATATAAATATAAAGTAGTAAAAATTGAACCATTA
GGAGTAGCACCCACCAAGGCAAAGAGAAGAGTGGTGCAGAGAGAAAAAAGAGCAGTGGGAATAGGAGCTT
TGTTCCTTGGGTTCTTGGGAGCAGCAGGAAGCACTATGGGCGCAGCGTCAATGACGCTGACGGTACAGGC
CAGACAATTATTGTCTGGTATAGTGCAGCAGCAGAACAATTTGCTGAGGGCTATTGAGGCGCAACAGCAT
CTGTTGCAACTCACAGTCTGGGGCATCAAGCAGCTCCAGGCAAGAATCCTGGCTGTGGAAAGATACCTAA
AGGATCAACAGCTCCTGGGGATTTGGGGTTGCTCTGGAAAACTCATTTGCACCACTGCTGTGCCTTGGAA
TGCTAGTTGGAGTAATAAATCTCTGGAACAGATTTGGAATCACACGACCTGGATGGAGTGGGACAGAGAA
ATTAACAATTACACAAGCTTAATACACTCCTTAATTGAAGAATCGCAAAACCAGCAAGAAAAGAATGAAC
AAGAATTATTGGAATTAGATAAATGGGCAAGTTTGTGGAATTGGTTTAACATAACAAATTGGCTGTGGTA
TATAAAATTATTCATAATGATAGTAGGAGGCTTGGTAGGTTTAAGAATAGTTTTTGCTGTACTTTCTATA
GTGAATAGAGTTAGGCAGGGATATTCACCATTATCGTTTCAGACCCACCTCCCAACCCCGAGGGGACCCG
ACAGGCCCGAAGGAATAGAAGAAGAAGGTGGAGAGAGAGACAGAGACAGATCCATTCGATTAGTGAACGG
ATCGGCACTGCGTGCGCCAATTCTGCAGACAAATGGCAGTATTCATCCACAATTTTAAAAGAAAAGGGGG
GATTGGGGGGTACAGTGCAGGGGAAAGAATAGTAGACATAATAGCAACAGACATACAAACTAAAGAATTA
CAAAAACAAATTACAAAAATTCAAAATTTTCGGGTTTATTACAGGGACAGCAGAGATCCAGTTTGGTTAG
TACCGGGCCCGCTCTAGTCCGGAATCAGTCCTGCTCCTCGGCCACGAAGTGCACGCAGTTGCCGGCCGGG
TCGCGCAGGGCGAACTCCCGCCCCCACGGCTGCTCGCCGATCTCGGTCATGGCCGGCCCGGAGGCGTCCC
GGAAGTTCGTGGACACGACCTCCGACCACTCGGCGTACAGCTCGTCCAGGCCGCGCACCCACACCCAGGC
CAGGGTGTTGTCCGGCACCACCTGGTCCTGGACCGCGCTGATGAACAGGGTCACGTCGTCCCGGACCACA
CCGGCGAAGTCGTCCTCCACGAAGTCCCGGGAGAACCCGAGCCGGTCGGTCCAGAACTCGACCGCTCCGG
CGACGTCGCGCGCGGTGAGCACCGGAACGGCACTGGTCAACTTGGCCATGGTGGCCCTCCTATAGTGAGT
CGTATTATACTATGCCGATATACTATGCCGATGATTAATTGTCAACACGTGCTGCAGGTCCGAGGTTCTA
GGCTGCCACGTCAGACGAAGGGCGCAGCGAGCGTCCTGATCCTTCCGCCCGGACGCTCAGGACAGCGGCC
CGCTGCTCATAAGACTCGGCCTTAGAACCCCAGTATCAGCAGAAGGACATTTTAGGACGGGACTTGGGTG
ACTCTAGGGCACTGGTTTTCTTTCCAGAGAGCGGAACAGGCGAGGAAAAGTAGTCCCTTCTCGGCGATTC
TGCGGAGGGATCTCCGTGGGGCGGTGAACGCCGATGATTATATAAGGACGCGCCGGGTGTGGCACAGCTA
GTTCCGTCGCAGCCGGGATTTGGGTCGCGGTTCTTGTTTGTGGATCGCTGTGATCGTCACTTGGTGAGTA
GCGGGCTGCTGGGCTGGCCGGGGCTTTCGTGGCCGCCGGGCCGCTCGGTGGGACGGAAGCGTGTGGAGAG
ACCGCCAAGGGCTGTAGTCTGGGTCCGCGAGCAAGGTTGCCCTGAACTGGGGGTTGGGGGGAGCGCAGCA
AAATGGCGGCTGTTCCCGAGTCTTGAATGGAAGACGCTTGTGAGGCGGGCTGTGAGGTCGTTGAAACAAG
GTGGGGGGCATGGTGGGCGGCAAGAACCCAAGGTCTTGAGGCCTTCGCTAATGCGGGAAAGCTCTTATTC
GGGTGAGATGGGCTGGGGCACCATCTGGGGACCCTGACGTGAAGTTTGTCACTGACTGGAGAACTCGGTT
TGTCGTCTGTTGCGGGGGCGGCAGTTATGGCGGTGCCGTTGGGCAGTGCACCCGTACCTTTGGGAGCGCG
CGCCCTCGTCGTGTCGTGACGTCACCCGTTCTGTTGGCTTATAATGCAGGGTGGGGCCACCTGCCGGTAG
GTGTGCGGTAGGCTTTTCTCCGTCGCAGGACGCAGGGTTCGGGCCTAGGGTAGGCTCTCCTGAATCGACA
GGCGCCGGACCTCTGGTGAGGGGAGGGATAAGTGAGGCGTCAGTTTCTTTGGTCGGTTTTATGTACCTAT
CTTCTTAAGTAGCTGAAGCTCCGGTTTTGAACTATGCGCTCGGGGTTGGCGAGTGTGTTTTGTGAAGTTT
TTTAGGCACCTTTTGAAATGTAATCATTTGGGTCAATATGTAATTTTCAGTGTTAGACTAGTAAATTGTC
CGCTAAATTCTGGCCGTTTTTGGCTTTTTTGTTAGACGCTAGCGGATCCATGGACTACAAAGACCATGAC
GGTGATTATAAAGATCATGATATCGATTACAAGGATGACGATGACAAGCTAGCGATGTTTGGGAAGAAAA
AGAAAAAGATTGAAATATCTGGCCCGTCCAACTTTGAACACAGGGTTCATACTGGGTTTGATCCACAAGA
GCAGAAGTTTACCGGCCTTCCCCAGCAGTGGCACAGCCTGTTAGCAGATACGGCCAACAGGCCAAAGCCT
ATGGTGGACCCTTCATGCATCACACCCATCCAGCTGGCTCCTATGAAGACAATCGTTAGAGGAAACAAAC
CCTGCAAGGAAACCTCCATCAACGGCCTGCTAGAGGATTTTGACAACATCTCGGTGACTCGCTCCAACTC
CCTAAGGAAAGAAAGCCCACCCACCCCAGATCAGGGAGCCTCCAGCCACGGTCCAGGCCACGCGGAAGAA
AATGGCTTCATCACCTTCTCCCAGTATTCCAGCGAATCCGATACTACTGCTGACTACACGACCGAAAAGT
ACAGGGAGAAGAGTCTCTATGGAGATGATCTGGATCCGTATTATAGAGGCAGCCACGCAGCCAAGCAAAA
TGGGCACGTAATGAAAATGAAGCACGGGGAGGCCTACTATTCTGAGGTGAAGCCTTTGAAATCCGATTTT
GCCAGATTTTCTGCCGATTATCACTCACATTTGGACTCACTGAGCAAACCAAGTGAATACAGTGACCTCA
AGTGGGAGTATCAGAGAGCCTCGAGTAGCTCCCCTCTGGATTATTCATTCCAATTCACACCTTCTAGAAC
TGCAGGGACCAGCGGGTGCTCCAAGGAGAGCCTGGCGTACAGTGAAAGTGAATGGGGACCCAGCCTGGAT
GACTATGACAGGAGGCCAAAGTCTTCGTACCTGAATCAGACAAGCCCTCAGCCCACCATGCGGCAGAGGT
CCAGGTCAGGCTCGGGACTCCAGGAACCGATGATGCCATTTGGAGCAAGTGCATTTAAAACCCATCCCCA
AGGACACTCCTACAACTCCTACACCTACCCTCGCTTGTCCGAGCCCACAATGTGCATTCCAAAGGTGGAT
TACGATCGAGCACAGATGGTCCTCAGCCCTCCACTGTCAGGGTCTGACACCTACCCCAGGGGCCCTGCCA
AACTACCTCAAAGTCAAAGCAAATTGGGCTATTCCTCAAGCAGTCACCAGTACCCGTCTGGGTACCACAA
AGCCACCTTGTACCATCACCCCTCCCTGCAGAGCAGTTCGCAGTACATCTCCACGGCTTCCTACCTGAGC
TCCCTCAGCCTCTCATCCAGCACCTACCCGCCGCCCAGCTGGGGCTCCTCCTCCGACCAGCAGCCCTCCA
GGGTGTCCCATGAACAGTTTCGGGCGGCCCTGCAGCTGGTGGTCAGCCCAGGAGACCCCAGGGAATACTT
GGCCAACTTTATCAAAATCGGGGAAGGCTCAACCGGCATCGTATGCATCGCCACCGAGAAACACACAGGG
AAACAAGTTGCAGTGAGGAGAATGGACCTCCGGAAGCAACAGAGACGAGAACTGCTTTTCAATGAGGTCG
TGATCATGCGGGATTACCACCATGACAATGTGGTTGACATGTACAGCAGCTACCTTGTCGGCGATGAGCT
CTGGGTGGTCATGGAGTTTCTAGAAGGTGGTGCCTTGACAGACATTGTGACTCACACCAGAATGAATGAA
GAACAGATAGCTACTGTCTGCCTGTCAGTTCTGAGAGCTCTCTCCTACCTTCATAACCAAGGAGTGATTC
ACAGGGACATAAAAAGTGACTCCATCCTCCTGACAAGCGATGGCCGGATAAAGTTGTCTGATTTTGGTTT
CTGTGCTCAAGTTTCCAAAGAGGTGCCGAAGAGGAAATCATTGGTTGGCACTCCCTACTGGATGGCCCCT
GAGGTGATTTCTAGGCTACCTTATGGGACAGAGGTGGACATCTGGTCCCTCGGGATCATGGTGATAGAAA
TGATTGATGGCGAGCCCCCCTACTTCAATGAGCCTCCCCTCCAGGCGATGCGGAGGATCCGGGACAGTTT
ACCTCCAAGAGTGAAGGACCTACACAAGGTTTCTTCAGTGCTCCGGGGATTCCTAGACTTGATGTTGGTG
AGGGAGCCCTCTCAGAGAGCAACAGCCCAGGAACTCCTCGGACATCCATTCTTAAAACTAGCAGGTCCAC
CGTCTTGCATTGTCCCCCTCATGAGACAATACAGGCATCACTGAATTCTGCAGATATCCAGCACAGTGGC
GGCCGCTCGAGTCTAGAGTTAACGCAAATTCCGCCCCTCTCCCTCCCCCCCCCCCTAACGTTACTGGCCG
AAGCCGCTTGGAATAAGGCCGGTGTGCGTTTGTCTATATGTTATTTTCCACCATATTGCCGTCTTTTGGC
AATGTGAGGGCCCGGAAACCTGGCCCTGTCTTCTTGACGAGCATTCCTAGGGGTCTTTCCCCTCTCGCCA
AAGGAATGCAAGGTCTGTTGAATGTCGTGAAGGAAGCAGTTCCTCTGGAAGCTTCTTGAAGACAAACAAC
GTCTGTAGCGACCCTTTGCAGGCAGCGGAACCCCCCACCTGGCGACAGGTGCCTCTGCGGCCAAAAGCCA
CGTGTATAAGATACACCTGCAAAGGCGGCACAACCCCAGTGCCACGTTGTGAGTTGGATAGTTGTGGAAA
GAGTCAAATGGCTCTCCTCAAGCGTATTCAACAAGGGGCTGAAGGATGCCCAGAAGGTACCCCATTGTAT
GGGATCTGATCTGGGGCCTCGGTGCACATGCTTTACATGTGTTTAGTCGAGGTTAAAAAAACGTCTAGGC
CCCCCGAACCACGGGGACGTGGTTTTCCTTTGAAAAACACGATAATACCATGGCCACCGAGTACAAGCCC
ACGGTGCGCCTCGCCACCCGCGACGACGTCCCCCGGGCCGTACGCACCCTCGCCGCCGCGTTCGCCGACT
ACCCCGCCACGCGCCACACCGTCGACCCGGACCGCCACATCGAGCGGGTCACCGAGCTGCAAGAACTCTT
CCTCACGCGCGTCGGGCTCGACATCGGCAAGGTGTGGGTCGCGGACGACGGCGCCGCGGTGGCGGTCTGG
ACCACGCCGGAGAGCGTCGAAGCGGGGGCGGTGTTCGCCGAGATCGGCTCGCGCATGGCCGAGTTGAGCG
GTTCCCGGCTGGCCGCGCAGCAACAGATGGAAGGCCTCCTGGCGCCGCACCGGCCCAAGGAGCCCGCGTG
GTTCCTGGCCACCGTCGGCGTCTCGCCCGACCACCAGGGCAAGGGTCTGGGCAGCGCCGTCGTGCTCCCC
GGAGTGGAGGCGGCCGAGCGCGCTGGGGTGCCCGCCTTCCTGGAGACCTCCGCGCCCCGCAACCTCCCCT
TCTACGAGCGGCTCGGCTTCACCGTCACCGCCGACGTCGAGGTGCCCGAAGGACCGCGCACCTGGTGCAT
GACCCGCAAGCCCGGTGCCTGAGTTCGCGTCTGGAACAATCAACCTCTGGATTACAAAATTTGTGAAAGA
TTGACTGGTATTCTTAACTATGTTGCTCCTTTTACGCTATGTGGATACGCTGCTTTAATGCCTTTGTATC
ATGCTATTGCTTCCCGTATGGCTTTCATTTTCTCCTCCTTGTATAAATCCTGGTTGCTGTCTCTTTATGA
GGAGTTGTGGCCCGTTGTCAGGCAACGTGGCGTGGTGTGCACTGTGTTTGCTGACGCAACCCCCACTGGT
TGGGGCATTGCCACCACCTGTCAGCTCCTTTCCGGGACTTTCGCTTTCCCCCTCCCTATTGCCACGGCGG
AACTCATCGCCGCCTGCCTTGCCCGCTGCTGGACAGGGGCTCGGCTGTTGGGCACTGACAATTCCGTGGT
GTTGTCGGGGAAGCTGACGTCCTTTCCATGGCTGCTCGCCTGTGTTGCCACCTGGATTCTGCGCGGGACG
TCCTTCTGCTACGTCCCTTCGGCCCTCAATCCAGCGGACCTTCCTTCCCGCGGCCTGCTGCCGGCTCTGC
GGCCTCTTCCGCGTCTTCGCCTTCGCCCTCAGACGAGTCGGATCTCCCTTTGGGCCGCCTCCCCGCCTGG
AATTAATTCTGCAGTCGAGACCTAGAAAAACATGGAGCAATCACAAGTAGCAATACAGCAGCTACCAATG
CTGATTGTGCCTGGCTAGAAGCACAAGAGGAGGAGGAGGTGGGTTTTCCAGTCACACCTCAGGTACCTTT
AAGACCAATGACTTACAAGGCAGCTGTAGATCTTAGCCACTTTTTAAAAGAAAAGAGGGGACTGGAAGGG
CTAATTCACTCCCAACGAAGACAAGATCTGCTTTTTGCTTGTACTGGGTCTCTCTGGTTAGACCAGATCT
GAGCCTGGGAGCTCTCTGGCTAACTAGGGAACCCACTGCTTAAGCCTCAATAAAGCTTGCCTTGAGTGCT
TCAAGTAGTGTGTGCCCGTCTGTTGTGTGACTCTGGTAACTAGAGATCCCTCAGACCCTTTTAGTCAGTG
TGGAAAATCTCTAGCAGTAGTAGTTCATGTCATCTTATTATTCAGTATTTATAACTTGCAAAGAAATGAA
TATCAGAGAGTGAGAGGCCTTGACATTGTTTAAACCCGCTGATCAGCCTCGACTGTGCCTTCTAGTTGCC
AGCCATCTGTTGTTTGCCCCTCCCCCGTGCCTTCCTTGACCCTGGAAGGTGCCACTCCCACTGTCCTTTC
CTAATAAAATGAGGAAATTGCATCGCATTGTCTGAGTAGGTGTCATTCTATTCTGGGGGGTGGGGTGGGG
CAGGACAGCAAGGGGGAGGATTGGGAAGACAATAGCAGGCATGCTGGGGATGCGGTGGGCTCTATGGCTT
CTGAGGCGGAAAGAACCAGCTGGGGCTCTAGGGGGTATCCCC
[124 nt withheld, positions 8723-8846]
C
[91 nt withheld, positions 8848-8938]
A
[49 nt withheld, positions 8940-8988]
CCTTTGACGTTGGAGTCCACGTTCTTT
[37 nt withheld, positions 9016-9052]
ACCCTATCTCGGTCTATTCTTTTGATTTATAAGGGATTTTGCCGATTTCGGCCTATTGGTTAAAAAATGA
GCTGATTTAACAAAAATTTAACGCGAATTAATTCTGTGGAATGTGTGTCAGTTAGGGTGTGGAAAGTCCC
CAGGCTCCCCAGCAGGCAGAAGTATGCAAAGCATGCATCTCAATTAGTCAGCAACCAGGTGTGGAAAGTC
CCCAGGCTCCCCAGCAGGCAGAAGTATGCAAAGCATGCATCTCAATTAGTCAGCAACCATAGTCCCGCCC
CTAACTCCGCCCATCCCGCCCCTAACTCCGCCCAGTTCCGCCCATTCTCCGCCCCATGGCTGACTAATTT
TTTTTATTTATGCAGAGGCCGAGGCCGCCTCTGCCTCTGAGCTATTCCAGAAGTAGTGAGGAGGCTTTTT
TGGAGGCCTAGGCTTTTGCAAAAAGCTCCCGGGAGCTTGTATATCCATTTTCGGATCTGATCAGCACGTG
ATGAAAAAGCCTGAACTCACCGCGACGTCTGTCGAGAAGTTTCTGATCGAAAAGTTCGACAGCGTCTCCG
ACCTGATGCAGCTCTCGGAGGGCGAAGAATCTCGTGCTTTCAGCTTCGATGTAGGAGGGCGTGGATATGT
CCTGCGGGTAAATAGCTGCGCCGATGGTTTCTACAAAGATCGTTATGTTTATCGGCACTTTGCATCGGCC
GCGCTCCCGATTCCGGAAGTGCTTGACATTGGGGAATTAATTCAGCGAGAGCCTGACCTATTGCATCTCC
CGCCGTGCACAGGGTGTCACGTTGCAAGACCTGCCTGAAACCGAACTGCCCGCTGTTCTGCAGCCGGTCG
CGGAGGCCATGGATGCGATCGCTGCGGCCGATCTTAGCCAGACGAGCGGGTTCGGCCCATTCGGACCGCA
AGGAATCGGTCAATACACTACATGGCGTGATTTCATATGCGCGATTGCTGATCCCCATGTGTATCACTGG
CAAACTGTGATGGACGACACCGTCAGTGCGTCCGTCGCGCAGGCTCTCGATGAGCTGATGCTTTGGGCCG
AGGACTGCCCCGAAGTCCGGCACCTCGTGCACGCGGATTTCGGCTCCAACAATGTCCTGACGGACAATGG
CCGCATAACAGCGGTCATTGACTGGAGCGAGGCGATGTTCGGGGATTCCCAATACGAGGTCGCCAACATC
TTCTTCTGGAGGCCGTGGTTGGCTTGTATGGAGCAGCAGACGCGCTACTTCGAGCGGAGGCATCCGGAGC
TTGCAGGATCGCCGCGGCTCCGGGCGTATATGCTCCGCATTGGTCTTGACCAACTCTATCAGAGCTTGGT
TGACGGCAATTTCGATGATGCAGCTTGGGCGCAGGGTCGATGCGACGCAATCGTCCGATCCGGAGCCGGG
ACTGTCGGGCGTACACAAATCGCCCGCAGAAGCGCGGCCGTCTGGACCGATGGCTGTGTAGAAGTACTCG
CCGATAGTGGAAACCGACGCCCCAGCACTCGTCCGAGGGCAAAGGAATAGCACGTGCTACGAGATTTCGA
TTCCACCGCCGCCTTCTATGAAAGGTTGGGCTTCGGAATCGTTTTCCGGGACGCCGGCTGGATGATCCTC
CAGCGCGGGGATCTCATGCTGGAGTTCTTCGCCCACCCCAACTTGTTTATTGCAGCTTATAATGGTTACA
AATAAAGCAATAGCATCACAAATTTCACAAATAAAGCATTTTTTTCACTGCATTCTAGTTGTGGTTTGTC
CAAACTCATCAATGTATCTTATCATGTCTGTATACCGTCGACCTCTAGCTAGAGCTTGGCGTAATCATGG
TCATAGCTGTTTCCTGTGTGAAATTGTTATCCGCTCACAATTCCACACAACATACGAGCCGGAAGCATAA
AGTGTAAAGCCTGGGGTGCCTAATGAGTGAGCTAACTCACATTAATTGCGTTGCGCTCACTGCCCGCTTT
CCAGTCGGGAAACCTGTCGTGCCAGCTGCATTAATGAATCGGCCAACGCGCGGGGAGAGGCGGTTTGCGT
ATTGGGCGCTCTTCCGCTTCCTCGCTCACTGACTCGCTGCGCTCGGTCGTTCGGCTGCGGCGAGCGGTAT
CAGCTCACTCAAAGGCGGTAATACGGTTATCCACAGAATCAGGGGATAACGCAGGAAAGAACATGTGAGC
AAAAGGCCAGCAAAAGGCCAGGAACCGTAAAAAGGCCGCGTTGCTGGCGTTTTTCCATAGGCTCCGCCCC
CCTGACGAGCATCACAAAAATCGACGCTCAAGTCAGAGGTGGCGAAACCCGACAGGACTATAAAGATACC
AGGCGTTTCCCCCTGGAAGCTCCCTCGTGCGCTCTCCTGTTCCGACCCTGCCGCTTACCGGATACCTGTC
CGCCTTTCTCCCTTCGGGAAGCGTGGCGCTTTCTCATAGCTCACGCTGTAGGTATCTCAGTTCGGTGTAG
GTCGTTCGCTCCAAGCTGGGCTGTGTGCACGAACCCCCCGTTCAGCCCGACCGCTGCGCCTTATCCGGTA
ACTATCGTCTTGAGTCCAACCCGGTAAGACACGACTTATCGCCACTGGCAGCAGCCACTGGTAACAGGAT
TAGCAGAGCGAGGTATGTAGGCGGTGCTACAGAGTTCTTGAAGTGGTGGCCTAACTACGGCTACACTAGA
AGAACAGTATTTGGTATCTGCGCTCTGCTGAAGCCAGTTACCTTCGGAAAAAGAGTTGGTAGCTCTTGAT
CCGGCAAACAAACCACCGCTGGTAGCGGTGGTTTTTTTGTTTGCAAGCAGCAGATTACGCGCAGAAAAAA
AGGATCTCAAGAAGATCCTTTGATCTTTTCTACGGGGTCTGACGCTCAGTGGAACGAAAACTCACGTTAA
GGGATTTTGGTCATGAGATTATCAAAAAGGATCTTCACCTAGATCCTTTTAAATTAAAAATGAAGTTTTA
AATCAATCTAAAGTATATATGAGTAAACTTGGTCTGACAGTTACCAATGCTTAATCAGTGAGGCACCTAT
CTCAGCGATCTGTCTATTTCGTTCATCCATAGTTGCCTGACTCCCCGTCGTGTAGATAACTACGATACGG
GAGGGCTTACCATCTGGCCCCAGTGCTGCAATGATACCGCGAGACCCACGCTCACCGGCTCCAGATTTAT
CAGCAATAAACCAGCCAGCCGGAAGGGCCGAGCGCAGAAGTGGTCCTGCAACTTTATCCGCCTCCATCCA
GTCTATTAATTGTTGCCGGGAAGCTAGAGTAAGTAGTTCGCCAGTTAATAGTTTGCGCAACGTTGTTGCC
ATTGCTACAGGCATCGTGGTGTCACGCTCGTCGTTTGGTATGGCTTCATTCAGCTCCGGTTCCCAACGAT
CAAGGCGAGTTACATGATCCCCCATGTTGTGCAAAAAAGCGGTTAGCTCCTTCGGTCCTCCGATCGTTGT
CAGAAGTAAGTTGGCCGCAGTGTTATCACTCATGGTTATGGCAGCACTGCATAATTCTCTTACTGTCATG
CCATCCGTAAGATGCTTTTCTGTGACTGGTGAGTACTCAACCAAGTCATTCTGAGAATAGTGTATGCGGC
GACCGAGTTGCTCTTGCCCGGCGTCAATACGGGATAATACCGCGCCACATAGCAGAACTTTAAAAGTGCT
CATCATTGGAAAACGTTCTTCGGGGCGAAAACTCTCAAGGATCTTACCGCTGTTGAGATCCAGTTCGATG
TAACCCACTCGTGCACCCAACTGATCTTCAGCATCTTTTACTTTCACCAGCGTTTCTGGGTGAGCAAAAA
CAGGAAGGCAAAATGCCGCAAAAAAGGGAATAAGGGCGACACGGAAATGTTGAATACTCATACTCTTCCT
TTTTCAATATTATTGAAGCATTTATCAGGGTTATTGTCTCATGAGCGGATACATATTTGAATGTATTTAG
AAAAATAAACAAATAGGGGTTCCGCGCACATTTCCCCGAAAAGTGCCACCTGACGTCGACGGATCGGGAG
ATCAACTTGTTTATTGCAGCTTATAATGGTTACAAATAAAGCAATAGCATCACAAATTTCACAAATAAAG
CATTTTTTTCACTGCATTCTAGTTGTGGTTTGTCCAAACTCATCAATGTATCTTATCATGTCTGGATCAA
CTGGATAACTCAAGCTAACCAAAATCATCCCAAACTTCCCACCCCATACCCTATTACCACTGCCAATTAC
CTGTGGTTTCATTTACTCTAAACCTGTGATTCCTCTGAATTATTTTCATTTTAAAGAAATTGTATTTGTT
AAATATGTACTACAAACTTAGTAGTTGGAAGGGCTAATTCACTCCCAAAGAAGACAAGATATCCTTGATC
TGTGG
Features (pLannotate 1.2.2; 32 found; start..end, strand, type, name):
    327..584     +  LTR            5' LTR (truncated): truncated 5' long terminal repeat (LTR) from HIV-1
    631..756     +  misc_feature   HIV-1 Ψ: packaging signal of human immunodeficiency virus type 1
    740..1078    +  CDS            HIV-1 gag (fragment): gag protein from human immunodeficiency virus 1; gag
   1253..1486    +  misc_feature   RRE: The Rev response element (RRE) of HIV-1 allows for Rev-dependent mRNA export from the nucleus to the cytoplasm.
   1863..1963    +  CDS            Rev (fragment): human immunodeficiency virus 1 (HIV-1) Rev protein; rev; enhances nuclear export of unspliced and incompletely spliced viral mRNAs
   2013..2130    +  misc_feature   cPPT/CTS: central polypurine tract and central termination sequence of HIV-1
   2195..2569    -  CDS            BleoR: antibiotic-binding protein; Sh ble from Streptoalloteichus hindustanus; confers resistance to bleomycin, phleomycin, and Zeocin™
   2589..2636    -  promoter       EM7 promoter: synthetic bacterial promoter&nbsp
   2662..3817    +  promoter       UbC promoter: human ubiquitin C promoter
   3833..3898    +  CDS            3xFLAG: three tandem FLAG® epitope tags, followed by an enterokinase cleavage site
   3905..6061    +  CDS            PAK5: PAK5_HUMAN - Also known as KIAA1264, PAK7. Experimental evidence at protein level: Swiss-Prot protein existence level 1. Serine/threonine protein kinase that plays a role in a variety of different signaling pathways including cytoskeleton regulation, cell migration, proliferation or cell survival. Activation by various effectors including growth factor receptors or active CDC42 and RAC1 results in a conformational change and a subsequent autophosphorylation on several serine and/or threonine residues. Phosphorylates the proto-oncogene RAF1 and stimulates its kinase activity. Promotes cell surv
   6124..6707    +  misc_feature   IRES2: internal ribosome entry site (IRES) of the encephalomyocarditis virus (EMCV)
   6706..7302    +  CDS            PuroR: puromycin N-acetyltransferase; pac from Streptomyces alboniger; confers resistance to puromycin
   7318..7906    +  misc_feature   WPRE: woodchuck hepatitis virus posttranscriptional regulatory element
   7923..8111    +  CDS            nef (fragment): NEF_HV1Z2 - Experimental evidence at protein level: Swiss-Prot protein existence level 1. Extracellular Nef protein targets CD4(+) T-lymphocytes for apoptosis by interacting with CXCR4 surface receptors. From Human immunodeficiency virus type 1 group M subtype D (isolate Z2/CDC-Z34) (HIV-1).
   8113..8346    +  LTR            3' LTR (ΔU3): self-inactivating 3' long terminal repeat (LTR) from HIV-1
   8453..8677    +  polyA_signal   bGH poly(A) signal: bovine growth hormone polyadenylation signal
   8681..8702    +  promoter       SV40 promoter (fragment): SV40 enhancer and early promoter
   8723..9151    +  rep_origin     f1 ori (sequence partly withheld): f1 bacteriophage origin of replication; arrow indicates direction of (+) strand synthesis
   9165..9494    +  promoter       SV40 promoter: SV40 enhancer and early promoter
   9543..10572   +  CDS            HygR (fragment): aminoglycoside phosphotransferase from E. coli; aph(4)-Ia; confers resistance to hygromycin
  10582..10707   +  CDS            ble (fragment): BLE_KLEPN - Experimental evidence at protein level: Swiss-Prot protein existence level 1. Binding protein with a strong affinity to the bleomycin family of antibiotics. Binds to CL990; an antimitotic-antibiotic compound. From Klebsiella pneumoniae.
  10702..10823   +  polyA_signal   SV40 poly(A) signal: SV40 polyadenylation signal
  10894..10916   -  protein_bind   lac operator (fragment): The lac repressor binds to the lac operator to inhibit transcription in E. coli. This inhibition can be relieved by adding lactose or isopropyl-β-D-thiogalactopyranoside (IPTG). lac repressor encoded by lacI
  10920..10950   -  promoter       lac promoter: promoter for the E. coli lac operon
  10965..10986   -  protein_bind   CAP binding site: CAP binding activates transcription in the presence of cAMP. E. coli catabolite activator protein
  10999..11091   -  CDS            lacI (fragment): lac repressor; lacI; The lac repressor binds to the lac operator to inhibit transcription in E. coli. This inhibition can be relieved by adding lactose or isopropyl-β-D-thiogalactopyranoside (IPTG).
  11274..11862   -  rep_origin     ori: high-copy-number ColE1/pMB1/pBR322/pUC origin of replication
  12033..12893   -  CDS            AmpR: β-lactamase; bla; confers resistance to ampicillin, carbenicillin, and related antibiotics
  12894..12998   -  promoter       AmpR promoter: bla
  13046..13180   +  polyA_signal   SV40 poly(A) signal: SV40 polyadenylation signal
  13347..279     +  CDS            nef (fragment) (across the origin): NEF_HV1BR - Experimental evidence at protein level: Swiss-Prot protein existence level 1. Extracellular Nef protein targets CD4(+) T-lymphocytes for apoptosis by interacting with CXCR4 surface receptors (PubMed:14990729). From Human immunodeficiency virus type 1 group M subtype B (isolate BRU/LAI) (HIV-1).
