[The description below was written by a language model from this plasmid's Addgene catalogue record and pLannotate feature annotations shown in this document.]
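Description:
pLenti-3xFLAG-Puro PAK5 K478R/479R S364L is an HIV-1-based, self-inactivating lentiviral transfer plasmid on the p-Lenti-puro backbone, used for stable expression of a mutant human PAK5 (also called PAK7) in mammalian cells. In bacteria it is maintained through a high-copy ColE1/pUC-type origin and ampicillin resistance. An f1 origin is also present. The viral portion runs from a truncated 5' LTR through the Ψ packaging signal, a gag fragment, the RRE and the cPPT/CTS to a ΔU3 3' LTR. These elements allow genome packaging, Rev-dependent export and efficient transduction, and they leave the integrated provirus without LTR promoter activity.

Between the LTRs, the human ubiquitin C promoter drives an N-terminally 3xFLAG-tagged PAK5 coding sequence. This is followed by an EMCV IRES and the puromycin N-acetyltransferase gene, so the kinase and the selection marker are translated from a single transcript, and a WPRE enhances expression. The insert combines K478R/K479R substitutions, which the record describes as kinase-dead, with S364L. The associated publication title concerns melanoma-associated mutants in the serine-rich domain of PAK5. The construct therefore suits experiments asking whether effects of S364L depend on catalytic activity, with the FLAG tag available for detection or pull-down.

The annotation also finds an inverted EM7-BleoR cassette upstream of the UbC promoter. Outside the LTRs it finds an SV40 promoter with a hygromycin resistance fragment. The catalogue lists only puromycin as the mammalian marker.

A second, roughly 3 kb sequence record filed under this entry annotates mRFP1, a U6 promoter, AmpR and an origin. It does not match the described lentiviral construct and appears to represent a different plasmid.
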