Addgene plasmid #167199: pLenti-3xFLAG-Puro PAK5 K478R/479R S364L
Purpose: puromycin resistant lentiviral vector for expression of PAK5 K478R/479R S364L; PAK7 Kinase dead & S364L double mutant
Depositing lab: Christin Burd. Depositing organization: Ohio State University. Publication: Melanoma-associated mutants within the serine-rich domain of PAK5 direct kinase activity to mitogenic pathways. LaPak KM, Vroom DC, Garg AA, Guan X, Hays JL, Song JW, Burd CE. Oncotarget. 2018 May 22;9(39):25386-25401. doi: 10.18632/oncotarget.25356. eCollection 2018 May 22. PubMed 29875996.
Backbone
  Vector backbone: p-Lenti-puro
  Vector type: Mammalian Expression, Lentiviral
  Selectable markers: Puromycin
Growth in bacteria
  Bacterial resistance: Ampicillin, 100 μg/mL
  Growth temperature: 37°C
  Growth strain: NEB Stable
  Copy number: High Copy
Gene/Insert
  Gene/Insert name: PAK5 K478R/479R S364L (alt name: PAK7 K478R/479R S364L)
  Species: H. sapiens (human)
  Promoter: UBC
  Cloning method: Gibson Cloning
  Sequencing primers: 5′ GTAAATTGTCCGCTAAATTCTGGCCGTT; 3′ CACACCGGCCTTATTCCAAGCG
Resource information
  A portion of this plasmid was derived from a plasmid made by: pDEST-PAK5 was kindly provided by Dr. J. Brognard
Terms and licenses: Academic/Nonprofit Terms; Industry Terms: Not Available to Industry
How to cite: pLenti-3xFLAG-Puro PAK5 K478R/479R S364L was a gift from Christin Burd (Addgene plasmid # 167199 ; http://n2t.net/addgene:167199 ; RRID:Addgene_167199)
